>Addgene plasmid #237922 | TRBV7-3 | addgene full sequence | sequence record 478931 | Addgene NGS Result
CTGAGAGACTCTAAATCCAGTGACAAGTCTGTCTGCCTATTCACCGATTTTGATTCTCAAACAAATGTGT
CACAAAGTAAGGATTCTGACGTCTATATCACAGACAAAACTGTGCTAGACATGAGGTCTATGGACTTCAA
GAGCAACAGTGCTGTGGCCTGGAGCAACAAATCTGACTTTGCATGTGCAAACGCCTTCAACAACAGCATT
ATTCCAGAAGATACCTTCTTCCCCAGCCCAGAAAGTTCCTGTGATGTCAAGCTGGTCGAGAAATCTTTTG
AAACAGATACGAACCTAAACTTTCAAAACCTGTCAGTGATTGGGTTCCGAATCCTCCTCCTGAAAGTGGC
CGGGTTTAATCTGCTCATGACGCTGCGGCTGTGGTCCAGCTGAGGAATTCATCAGAAGAGCCTCGAGGCG
GCCGCATGTGAGTCTCCCTATAGTGAGTCGTATTAATTTCGCGGGCGGAACCCCTATTTGTTTATTTTTC
TAAATACATTCAAATATGTATCCGCTCATGAGTAGCACCAGGCGTTTAAGGGCACCAATAACTGCCTTAA
AAAAATTACGCCCCGCCCTGCCACTCATCGCAGTACTGTTGTAATTCATTAAGCATTCTGCCGACATGGA
AGCCATCACAAACGGCATGATGAACCTGAATCGCCAGCGGCATCAGCACCTTGTCGCCTTGCGTATAATA
TTTGCCCATGGTGAAAACGGGGGCGAAGAAGTTGTCCATATTGGCCACGTTTAAATCAAAACTGGTGAAA
CTCACCCAGGGATTGGCTGAGACAAAAAACATATTCTCAATAAACCCTTTAGGGAAATAGGCCAGGTTTT
CACCGTAACACGCCACATCTTGCGAATATATGTGTAGAAACTGCCGGAAATCGTCGTGGTATTCACTCCA
GAGCGATGAAAACGTTTCAGTTTGCTCATGGAAAACGGTGTAACAAGGGTGAACACTATCCCATATCACC
AGCTCACCGTCTTTCATTGCCATACGAAATTCCGGATGAGCATTCATCAGGCGGGCAAGAATGTGAATAA
AGGCCGGATAAAACTTGTGCTTATTTTTCTTTACGGTCTTTAAAAAGGCCGTAATATCCAGCTGAACGGT
CTGGTTATAGGTACATTGAGCAACTGACTGAAATGCCTCAAAATGTTCTTTACGATGCCATTGGGATATA
TCAACGGTGGTATATCCAGTGATTTTTTTCTCCATTTTAGCTTCCTTAGCTCCTGAAAATCTCGATAACT
CAAAAAATACGCCCGGTAGTGATCTTATTTCATTATGGTGAAAGTTGGAACCTCTTACGTGCCGATCAAA
GTCTCATTTTCGCCAAAAGTTGTCATGACCAAAATCCCTTAACGTGAGTTTTCGTTCCACTGAGCGTCAG
ACCCCGTAGAAAAGATCAAAGGATCTTCTTGAGATCCTTTTTTTCTGCGCGTAATCTGCTGCTTGCAAAC
AAAAAAACCACCGCTACCAGCGGTGGTTTGTTTGCCGGATCAAGAGCTACCAACTCTTTTTCCGAAGGTA
ACTGGCTTCAGCAGAGCGCAGATACCAAATACTGTTCTTCTAGTGTAGCCGTAGTTAGGCCACCACTTCA
AGAACTCTGTAGCACCGCCTACATACCTCGCTCTGCTAATCCTGTTACCAGTGGCTGCTGCCAGTGGCGA
TAAGTCGTGTCTTACCGGGTTGGACTCAAGACGATAGTTACCGGATAAGGCGCAGCGGTCGGGCTGAACG
GGGGGTTCGTGCACACAGCCCAGCTTGGAGCGAACGACCTACACCGAACTGAGATACCTACAGCGTGAGC
TATGAGAAAGCGCCACGCTTCCCGAAGGGAGAAAGGCGGACAGGTATCCGGTAAGCGGCAGGGTCGGAAC
AGGAGAGCGCACGAGGGAGCTTCCAGGGGGAAACGCCTGGTATCTTTATAGTCCTGTCGGGTTTCGCCAC
CTCTGACTTGAGCGTCGATTTTTGTGATGCTCGTCAGGGGGGCGGAGCCTATGGAAAAACGCCAGCAATG
CGGCCTTTTTACGGTTCCTGGCCTTTTGCTGGCCTTTTGCTCACATGTTCTTTCCTGCGTTATCCCCTGA
TTCTGTGGATAACCGTATTACCGCCTTTGAGTGAGCTGATACCGCTCGCCGCAGCCGAACGACCGAGCGC
AGCGAGTCAGTGAGCGAGGAAGCCGAAAAATCAATAATCAGACAACAAGATGTGCGAACTCGATATTTTA
CACGACTCTCTTTACCAATTCTGCCCCGAATTACACTTAAAACGACTCAACAGCTTAACGTTGGCTTGCC
ACGCATTACTTGACTGTAAAACTCTCACTCTTACCGAACTTGGCCGTAACCTGCCAACCAAAGCGAGAAC
AAAACATAACATCAAACGAATCGACCGATTGTTAGGTAATCGTCACTTGCAGGAAGGTTTAAACGCATTT
AGGTGACACTATAGAAGTGTGTATCGCTCGAGGCTCTTCAGCATCTAGAGCCACCGGCATGAGCCACCAT
GGGCACCAGGCTCCTCTGCTGGGCAGCCCTGTGCCTCCTGGGGGCAGATCACACAGGTGCTGGAGTCTCC
CAGACCCCCAGTAACAAGGTCACAGAGAAGGGAAAATATGTAGAGCTCAGGTGTGATCCAATTTCAGGTC
ATACTGCCCTTTACTGGTACCGACAAAGCCTGGGGCAGGGCCCAGAGTTTCTAATTTACTTCCAAGGCAC
GGGTGCGGCAGATGACTCAGGGCTGCCCAACGATCGGTTCTTTGCAGTCAGGCCTGAGGGAAGCGTGAGC
ACTCTGAAGATCCAGCGCACAGAGCGGGGGGATTTAGTCTTCGTCACGAGACGTAATGGAGACCATGCGA
TATCCGTAGGTCTCGAAACCGTCTCGGGGTGAAGACATTCTACCAG
Features (pLannotate 1.2.2; 8 found; start..end, strand, type, name):
    437..455     -  promoter       T7 promoter: promoter for bacteriophage T7 RNA polymerase
    465..522     +  promoter       AmpR promoter (fragment): bla
    569..1225    -  CDS            cat: CAT_ECOLX - Experimental evidence at protein level: Swiss-Prot protein existence level 1. This enzyme is an effector of chloramphenicol resistance in bacteria. From Escherichia coli. This protein is used as a marker in many commonly used cloning vectors, such as pACYC184.
   1226..1328    -  promoter       cat promoter: promoter of the E. coli cat gene encoding chloramphenicol acetyltransferase
   1429..2017    +  rep_origin     ori: high-copy-number ColE1/pMB1/pBR322/pUC origin of replication
   2447..2465    +  promoter       SP6 promoter: promoter for bacteriophage SP6 RNA polymerase
   2519..2833    +  CDS            TRBV7-3 (fragment): TVB73_HUMAN - Experimental evidence at protein level: Swiss-Prot protein existence level 1. Probable non-functional open reading frame (ORF) of V region of the variable domain of T cell receptor (TR) beta chain (PubMed:24600447). Non-functional ORF generally cannot participate to the synthesis of a productive T cell receptor (TR) chain due to altered V-(D)-J or switch recombination and/or splicing site (at mRNA level) and/or conserved amino acid change (protein level) (PubMed:9619395). Alpha-beta T cell receptors are antigen specific receptors which are essential to the immune response and are
   2911..390     +  CDS            TRAC (fragment) (across the origin): TRAC_HUMAN - Also known as TCRA. Experimental evidence at protein level: Swiss-Prot protein existence level 1. Constant region of T cell receptor (TR) alpha chain (PubMed:24600447). Alpha-beta T cell receptors are antigen specific receptors which are essential to the immune response and are present on the cell surface of T lymphocytes. Recognize peptide-major histocompatibility (MH) (pMH) complexes that are displayed by antigen presenting cells (APC), a prerequisite for efficient T cell adaptive immunity against pathogens (PubMed:25493333). Binding of alpha-beta TR to pMH complex initiates TR-
