[The description below was written by a language model from this plasmid's Addgene catalogue record and pLannotate feature annotations shown in this document.]
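Description:
TRBV7-3 is a small bacterial parts plasmid (2,916 bp in the sequenced record) built on the pGGA-select backbone and catalogued as a synthetic biology vector. It serves as a source of human T cell receptor gene segments for assembling full TCRs by cloning. It is maintained in E. coli through a high-copy ColE1/pUC-type origin and selected with chloramphenicol, conferred by a cat (chloramphenicol acetyltransferase) gene driven by its native cat promoter. A short remnant of the AmpR promoter is also annotated, but no ampicillin resistance gene is present. SP6 and T7 phage promoters flank the insert region, as is common in cloning backbones of this type. No eukaryotic promoter, polyadenylation signal or viral element is annotated, so the plasmid appears to be a donor of coding modules rather than an expression vector in its own right.

The payload is listed as TRBV7-3-TRAC, of human origin and without mutations. The feature table identifies a TRBV7-3 fragment, encoding a V region of the TCR beta chain variable domain, followed on the same strand by a fragment of TRAC, the TCR alpha chain constant region, which spans the numbering origin of the circular sequence. The two annotated segments together cover roughly 700 bp, more than the 398 bp insert size stated in the catalogue, and the record does not explain this difference. The database annotation for TRBV7-3 describes the gene as a probable non-functional ORF, although the depositor simply refers to it as a TRBV7-3 allele. The stated purpose is to supply these pre-made segments for TCR construction. The cloning method is recorded as unknown, and the record does not describe how the remaining TCR elements are joined to these segments. The associated publication concerns scalable TCR synthesis and screening for antigen reactivity mapping.
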