Addgene plasmid #237922: TRBV7-3
Purpose: Encodes TRBV7-3 allele and TRAC to generate TCRs via cloning
Depositing lab: Michael Birnbaum. Depositing organization: Massachusetts Institute of Technology. Publication: Scalable TCR synthesis and screening enable antigen reactivity mapping in vitiligo. Gaglione SA, Mukkamala RS, Krishna C, Smith BE, Wadsworth MH 2nd, Jelinsky SA, Perez CR, Schmidt-Hong L, Katz EL, Gellatly KJ, Ali LR, Shen J, Holec PV, Zhao QH, Chan AO, Xu EJK, Kravarik KM, Guzova JA, Dobson CS, Singh H, Garber M, Dougan M, Dougan SK, Harris JE, Winkler A, Birnbaum ME. Immunity. 2026 Feb 10;59(2):477-493.e9. doi: 10.1016/j.immuni.2026.01.001. Epub 2026 Jan 28. PubMed 41610844.
Backbone
  Vector backbone: pGGA-select
  Backbone manufacturer: Addgene Plasmid #195714
  Backbone size w/o insert (bp): 2518
  Vector type: Synthetic Biology
Growth in bacteria
  Bacterial resistance: Chloramphenicol, 25 μg/mL
  Growth temperature: 37°C
  Growth strain: DH5alpha
  Copy number: High Copy
Gene/Insert
  Gene/Insert name: TRBV7-3-TRAC
  Species: H. sapiens (human)
  Insert size (bp): 398
  Mutation: None
  Entrez Gene: TRBV7-3 (a.k.a. TCRBV6S1A1N1, TCRBV7S3, TRBV73)
  Cloning method: Unknown
Terms and licenses: Academic/Nonprofit Terms; Industry Terms: Not Available to Industry
Depositor comments: Please visit https://doi.org/10.1101/2025.04.24.649726 for bioRxiv preprint.
How to cite: TRBV7-3 was a gift from Michael Birnbaum (Addgene plasmid # 237922 ; http://n2t.net/addgene:237922 ; RRID:Addgene_237922)
